>Addgene plasmid #155279 | Cas9 NGFR | addgene full sequence | sequence record 309983 | Addgene NGS Result
TAATGTGAGTTAGCTCACTCATTAGGCACCCCAGGCTTTACACTTTATGCTTCCGGCTCGTATGTTGTGT
GGAATTGTGAGCGGATAACAATTTCACACAGGAAACAGCTATGACCATGATTACGCCAAGCGCGCAATTA
ACCCTCACTAAAGGGAACAAAAGCTGGAGCTGCAAGCTTAATGTAGTCTTATGCAATACTCTTGTAGTCT
TGCAACATGGTAACGATGAGTTAGCAACATGCCTTACAAGGAGAGAAAAAGCACCGTGCATGCCGATTGG
TGGAAGTAAGGTGGTACGATCGTGCCTTATTAGGAAGGCAACAGACGGGTCTGACATGGATTGGACGAAC
CACTGAATTGCCGCATTGCAGAGATATTGTATTTAAGTGCCTAGCTCGATACATAAACGGGTCTCTCTGG
TTAGACCAGATCTGAGCCTGGGAGCTCTCTGGCTAACTAGGGAACCCACTGCTTAAGCCTCAATAAAGCT
TGCCTTGAGTGCTTCAAGTAGTGTGTGCCCGTCTGTTGTGTGACTCTGGTAACTAGAGATCCCTCAGACC
CTTTTAGTCAGTGTGGAAAATCTCTAGCAGTGGCGCCCGAACAGGGACTTGAAAGCGAAAGGGAAACCAG
AGGAGCTCTCTCGACGCAGGACTCGGCTTGCTGAAGCGCGCACGGCAAGAGGCGAGGGGCGGCGACTGGT
GAGTACGCCAAAAATTTTGACTAGCGGAGGCTAGAAGGAGAGAGATGGGTGCGAGAGCGTCAGTATTAAG
CGGGGGAGAATTAGATCGCGATGGGAAAAAATTCGGTTAAGGCCAGGGGGAAAGAAAAAATATAAATTAA
AACATATAGTATGGGCAAGCAGGGAGCTAGAACGATTCGCAGTTAATCCTGGCCTGTTAGAAACATCAGA
AGGCTGTAGACAAATACTGGGACAGCTACAACCATCCCTTCAGACAGGATCAGAAGAACTTAGATCATTA
TATAATACAGTAGCAACCCTCTATTGTGTGCATCAAAGGATAGAGATAAAAGACACCAAGGAAGCTTTAG
ACAAGATAGAGGAAGAGCAAAACAAAAGTAAGACCACCGCACAGCAAGCGGCCGCTGATCTTCAGACCTG
GAGGAGGAGATATGAGGGACAATTGGAGAAGTGAATTATATAAATATAAAGTAGTAAAAATTGAACCATT
AGGAGTAGCACCCACCAAGGCAAAGAGAAGAGTGGTGCAGAGAGAAAAAAGAGCAGTGGGAATAGGAGCT
TTGTTCCTTGGGTTCTTGGGAGCAGCAGGAAGCACTATGGGCGCAGCGTCAATGACGCTGACGGTACAGG
CCAGACAATTATTGTCTGGTATAGTGCAGCAGCAGAACAATTTGCTGAGGGCTATTGAGGCGCAACAGCA
TCTGTTGCAACTCACAGTCTGGGGCATCAAGCAGCTCCAGGCAAGAATCCTGGCTGTGGAAAGATACCTA
AAGGATCAACAGCTCCTGGGGATTTGGGGTTGCTCTGGAAAACTCATTTGCACCACTGCTGTGCCTTGGA
ATGCTAGTTGGAGTAATAAATCTCTGGAACAGATTTGGAATCACACGACCTGGATGGAGTGGGACAGAGA
AATTAACAATTACACAAGCTTAATACACTCCTTAATTGAAGAATCGCAAAACCAGCAAGAAAAGAATGAA
CAAGAATTATTGGAATTAGATAAATGGGCAAGTTTGTGGAATTGGTTTAACATAACAAATTGGCTGTGGT
ATATAAAATTATTCATAATGATAGTAGGAGGCTTGGTAGGTTTAAGAATAGTTTTTGCTGTACTTTCTAT
AGTGAATAGAGTTAGGCAGGGATATTCACCATTATCGTTTCAGACCCACCTCCCAACCCCGAGGGGACCC
AGACCACAATTTTAAAAGAAAAGGGGGGATTGGGGGGTACAGTGCAGGGGAAAGAATAGTAGACATAATA
GCAACAGACATACAAACTAAAGAATTACAAAAACAAATTACAAAAATTCAAAATTTTCGGGTTTATTACA
GGGACAGCAGAGATCCACTTTGGCGCCGGCTCGAGTGGCTCCGGTGCCCGTCAGTGGGCAGAGCGCACAT
CGCCCACAGTCCCCGAGAAGTTGGGGGGAGGGGTCGGCAATTGAACCGGTGCCTAGAGAAGGTGGCGCGG
GGTAAACTGGGAAAGTGATGTCGTGTACTGGCTCCGCCTTTTTCCCGAGGGTGGGGGAGAACCGTATATA
AGTGCAGTAGTCGCCGTGAACGTTCTTTTTCGCAACGGGTTTGCCGCCAGAACACAGGTGTCGTGACGCG
GGATCCGCCACCATGGATTACAAAGACGATGACGATAAGATGGCCCCAAAGAAGAAGCGGAAGGTCGGTA
TCCACGGAGTCCCAGCAGCCGACAAGAAGTACAGCATCGGCCTGGACATCGGCACCAACTCTGTGGGCTG
GGCCGTGATCACCGACGAGTACAAGGTGCCCAGCAAGAAATTCAAGGTGCTGGGCAACACCGACCGGCAC
AGCATCAAGAAGAACCTGATCGGAGCCCTGCTGTTCGACAGCGGCGAAACAGCCGAGGCCACCCGGCTGA
AGAGAACCGCCAGAAGAAGATACACCAGACGGAAGAACCGGATCTGCTATCTGCAAGAGATCTTCAGCAA
CGAGATGGCCAAGGTGGACGACAGCTTCTTCCACAGACTGGAAGAGTCCTTCCTGGTGGAAGAGGATAAG
AAGCACGAGCGGCACCCCATCTTCGGCAACATCGTGGACGAGGTGGCCTACCACGAGAAGTACCCCACCA
TCTACCACCTGAGAAAGAAACTGGTGGACAGCACCGACAAGGCCGACCTGCGGCTGATCTATCTGGCCCT
GGCCCACATGATCAAGTTCCGGGGCCACTTCCTGATCGAGGGCGACCTGAACCCCGACAACAGCGACGTG
GACAAGCTGTTCATCCAGCTGGTGCAGACCTACAACCAGCTGTTCGAGGAAAACCCCATCAACGCCAGCG
GCGTGGACGCCAAGGCCATCCTGTCTGCCAGACTGAGCAAGAGCAGACGGCTGGAAAATCTGATCGCCCA
GCTGCCCGGCGAGAAGAAGAATGGCCTGTTCGGAAACCTGATTGCCCTGAGCCTGGGCCTGACCCCCAAC
TTCAAGAGCAACTTCGACCTGGCCGAGGATGCCAAACTGCAGCTGAGCAAGGACACCTACGACGACGACC
TGGACAACCTGCTGGCCCAGATCGGCGACCAGTACGCCGACCTGTTTCTGGCCGCCAAGAACCTGTCCGA
CGCCATCCTGCTGAGCGACATCCTGAGAGTGAACACCGAGATCACCAAGGCCCCCCTGAGCGCCTCTATG
ATCAAGAGATACGACGAGCACCACCAGGACCTGACCCTGCTGAAAGCTCTCGTGCGGCAGCAGCTGCCTG
AGAAGTACAAAGAGATTTTCTTCGACCAGAGCAAGAACGGCTACGCCGGCTACATTGACGGCGGAGCCAG
CCAGGAAGAGTTCTACAAGTTCATCAAGCCCATCCTGGAAAAGATGGACGGCACCGAGGAACTGCTCGTG
AAGCTGAACAGAGAGGACCTGCTGCGGAAGCAGCGGACCTTCGACAACGGCAGCATCCCCCACCAGATCC
ACCTGGGAGAGCTGCACGCCATTCTGCGGCGGCAGGAAGATTTTTACCCATTCCTGAAGGACAACCGGGA
AAAGATCGAGAAGATCCTGACCTTCCGCATCCCCTACTACGTGGGCCCTCTGGCCAGGGGAAACAGCAGA
TTCGCCTGGATGACCAGAAAGAGCGAGGAAACCATCACCCCCTGGAACTTCGAGGAAGTGGTGGACAAGG
GCGCTTCCGCCCAGAGCTTCATCGAGCGGATGACCAACTTCGATAAGAACCTGCCCAACGAGAAGGTGCT
GCCCAAGCACAGCCTGCTGTACGAGTACTTCACCGTGTATAACGAGCTGACCAAAGTGAAATACGTGACC
GAGGGAATGAGAAAGCCCGCCTTCCTGAGCGGCGAGCAGAAAAAGGCCATCGTGGACCTGCTGTTCAAGA
CCAACCGGAAAGTGACCGTGAAGCAGCTGAAAGAGGACTACTTCAAGAAAATCGAGTGCTTCGACTCCGT
GGAAATCTCCGGCGTGGAAGATCGGTTCAACGCCTCCCTGGGCACATACCACGATCTGCTGAAAATTATC
AAGGACAAGGACTTCCTGGACAATGAGGAAAACGAGGACATTCTGGAAGATATCGTGCTGACCCTGACAC
TGTTTGAGGACAGAGAGATGATCGAGGAACGGCTGAAAACCTATGCCCACCTGTTCGACGACAAAGTGAT
GAAGCAGCTGAAGCGGCGGAGATACACCGGCTGGGGCAGGCTGAGCCGGAAGCTGATCAACGGCATCCGG
GACAAGCAGTCCGGCAAGACAATCCTGGATTTCCTGAAGTCCGACGGCTTCGCCAACAGAAACTTCATGC
AGCTGATCCACGACGACAGCCTGACCTTTAAAGAGGACATCCAGAAAGCCCAGGTGTCCGGCCAGGGCGA
TAGCCTGCACGAGCACATTGCCAATCTGGCCGGCAGCCCCGCCATTAAGAAGGGCATCCTGCAGACAGTG
AAGGTGGTGGACGAGCTCGTGAAAGTGATGGGCCGGCACAAGCCCGAGAACATCGTGATCGAAATGGCCA
GAGAGAACCAGACCACCCAGAAGGGACAGAAGAACAGCCGCGAGAGAATGAAGCGGATCGAAGAGGGCAT
CAAAGAGCTGGGCAGCCAGATCCTGAAAGAACACCCCGTGGAAAACACCCAGCTGCAGAACGAGAAGCTG
TACCTGTACTACCTGCAGAATGGGCGGGATATGTACGTGGACCAGGAACTGGACATCAACCGGCTGTCCG
ACTACGATGTGGACCATATCGTGCCTCAGAGCTTTCTGAAGGACGACTCCATCGACAACAAGGTGCTGAC
CAGAAGCGACAAGAACCGGGGCAAGAGCGACAACGTGCCCTCCGAAGAGGTCGTGAAGAAGATGAAGAAC
TACTGGCGGCAGCTGCTGAACGCCAAGCTGATTACCCAGAGAAAGTTCGACAATCTGACCAAGGCCGAGA
GAGGCGGCCTGAGCGAACTGGATAAGGCCGGCTTCATCAAGAGACAGCTGGTGGAAACCCGGCAGATCAC
AAAGCACGTGGCACAGATCCTGGACTCCCGGATGAACACTAAGTACGACGAGAATGACAAGCTGATCCGG
GAAGTGAAAGTGATCACCCTGAAGTCCAAGCTGGTGTCCGATTTCCGGAAGGATTTCCAGTTTTACAAAG
TGCGCGAGATCAACAACTACCACCACGCCCACGACGCCTACCTGAACGCCGTCGTGGGAACCGCCCTGAT
CAAAAAGTACCCTAAGCTGGAAAGCGAGTTCGTGTACGGCGACTACAAGGTGTACGACGTGCGGAAGATG
ATCGCCAAGAGCGAGCAGGAAATCGGCAAGGCTACCGCCAAGTACTTCTTCTACAGCAACATCATGAACT
TTTTCAAGACCGAGATTACCCTGGCCAACGGCGAGATCCGGAAGCGGCCTCTGATCGAGACAAACGGCGA
AACCGGGGAGATCGTGTGGGATAAGGGCCGGGATTTTGCCACCGTGCGGAAAGTGCTGAGCATGCCCCAA
GTGAATATCGTGAAAAAGACCGAGGTGCAGACAGGCGGCTTCAGCAAAGAGTCTATCCTGCCCAAGAGGA
ACAGCGATAAGCTGATCGCCAGAAAGAAGGACTGGGACCCTAAGAAGTACGGCGGCTTCGACAGCCCCAC
CGTGGCCTATTCTGTGCTGGTGGTGGCCAAAGTGGAAAAGGGCAAGTCCAAGAAACTGAAGAGTGTGAAA
GAGCTGCTGGGGATCACCATCATGGAAAGAAGCAGCTTCGAGAAGAATCCCATCGACTTTCTGGAAGCCA
AGGGCTACAAAGAAGTGAAAAAGGACCTGATCATCAAGCTGCCTAAGTACTCCCTGTTCGAGCTGGAAAA
CGGCCGGAAGAGAATGCTGGCCTCTGCCGGCGAACTGCAGAAGGGAAACGAACTGGCCCTGCCCTCCAAA
TATGTGAACTTCCTGTACCTGGCCAGCCACTATGAGAAGCTGAAGGGCTCCCCCGAGGATAATGAGCAGA
AACAGCTGTTTGTGGAACAGCACAAGCACTACCTGGACGAGATCATCGAGCAGATCAGCGAGTTCTCCAA
GAGAGTGATCCTGGCCGACGCTAATCTGGACAAAGTGCTGTCCGCCTACAACAAGCACCGGGATAAGCCC
ATCAGAGAGCAGGCCGAGAATATCATCCACCTGTTTACCCTGACCAATCTGGGAGCCCCTGCCGCCTTCA
AGTACTTTGACACCACCATCGACCGGAAGAGGTACACCAGCACCAAAGAGGTGCTGGACGCCACCCTGAT
CCACCAGAGCATCACCGGCCTGTACGAGACACGGATCGACCTGTCTCAGCTGGGAGGCGACAAGCGTCCT
GCTGCTACTAAGAAAGCTGGTCAAGCTAAGAAAAAGAAAGCTAGCGGCAGCGGCGCCACCAACTTCAGCC
TGCTGAAGCAGGCCGGCGACGTGGAGGAGAACCCCGGCCCCATGGACGGGCCGCGCCTGCTGCTGTTGCT
GCTTCTGGGGGTGTCCCTTGGAGGTGCCAAGGAGGCATGCCCCACAGGCCTGTACACACACAGCGGTGAG
TGCTGCAAAGCCTGCAACCTGGGCGAGGGTGTGGCCCAGCCTTGTGGAGCCAACCAGACCGTGTGTGAGC
CCTGCCTGGACAGCGTGACGTTCTCCGACGTGGTGAGCGCGACCGAGCCGTGCAAGCCGTGCACCGAGTG
CGTGGGGCTCCAGAGCATGTCGGCGCCGTGCGTGGAGGCCGACGACGCCGTGTGCCGCTGCGCCTACGGC
TACTACCAGGATGAGACGACTGGGCGCTGCGAGGCGTGCCGCGTGTGCGAGGCGGGCTCGGGCCTCGTGT
TCTCCTGCCAGGACAAGCAGAACACCGTGTGCGAGGAGTGCCCCGACGGCACGTATTCCGACGAGGCCAA
CCACGTGGACCCGTGCCTGCCCTGCACCGTGTGCGAGGACACCGAGCGCCAGCTCCGCGAGTGCACACGC
TGGGCCGACGCCGAGTGCGAGGAGATCCCTGGCCGTTGGATTACACGGTCCACACCCCCAGAGGGCTCGG
ACAGCACAGCCCCCAGCACCCAGGAGCCTGAGGCACCTCCAGAACAAGACCTCATAGCCAGCACGGTGGC
AGGTGTGGTGACCACAGTGATGGGCAGCTCCCAGCCCGTGGTGACCCGAGGCACCACCGACAACCTCATC
CCTGTCTATTGCTCCATCCTGGCTGCTGTGGTTGTGGGCCTTGTGGCCTACATAGCCTTCAAGAGGTGGA
ACAGTCATCGATATCCTCGAGGTCACCGCGGTCTAGAGTCGACCTGCAGCCAAGCTTATCGATAAACGCG
TTAAGTCGACAATCAACCTCTGGATTACAAAATTTGTGAAAGATTGACTGGTATTCTTAACTATGTTGCT
CCTTTTACGCTATGTGGATACGCTGCTTTAATGCCTTTGTATCATGCTATTGCTTCCCGTATGGCTTTCA
TTTTCTCCTCCTTGTATAAATCCTGGTTGCTGTCTCTTTATGAGGAGTTGTGGCCCGTTGTCAGGCAACG
TGGCGTGGTGTGCACTGTGTTTGCTGACGCAACCCCCACTGGTTGGGGCATTGCCACCACCTGTCAGCTC
CTTTCCGGGACTTTCGCTTTCCCCCTCCCTATTGCCACGGCGGAACTCATCGCCGCCTGCCTTGCCCGCT
GCTGGACAGGGGCTCGGCTGTTGGGCACTGACAATTCCGTGGTGTTGTCGGGGAAATCATCGTCCTTTCC
TTGGCTGCTCGCCTGTGTTGCCACCTGGATTCTGCGCGGGACGTCCTTCTGCTACGTCCCTTCGGCCCTC
AATCCAGCGGACCTTCCTTCCCGCGGCCTGCTGCCGGCTCTGCGGCCTCTTCCGCGTCTTCGCCTTCGCC
CTCAGACGAGTCGGATCTCCCTTTGGGCCGCCTCCCCGCGTCGACTTTAAGACCAATGACTTACAAGGCA
GCTGTAGATCTTAGCCACTTTTTAAAAGAAAAGGGGGGACTGGAAGGGCTAATTCACTCCCAACGAAGAC
AAGATCTGCTTTTTGCTTGTACTGGGTCTCTCTGGTTAGACCAGATCTGAGCCTGGGAGCTCTCTGGCTA
ACTAGGGAACCCACTGCTTAAGCCTCAATAAAGCTTGCCTTGAGTGCTTCAAGTAGTGTGTGCCCGTCTG
TTGTGTGACTCTGGTAACTAGAGATCCCTCAGACCCTTTTAGTCAGTGTGGAAAATCTCTAGCAGTACGT
ATAGTAGTTCATGTCATCTTATTATTCAGTATTTATAACTTGCAAAGAAATGAATATCAGAGAGTGAGAG
GAACTTGTTTATTGCAGCTTATAATGGTTACAAATAAAGCAATAGCATCACAAATTTCACAAATAAAGCA
TTTTTTTCACTGCATTCTAGTTGTGGTTTGTCCAAACTCATCAATGTATCTTATCATGTCTGGCTCTAGC
TATCCCGCCCCTAACTCCGCCCATCCCGCCCCTAACTCCGCCCAGTTCCGCCCATTCTCCGCCCCATGGC
TGACTAATTTTTTTTATTTATGCAGAGGCCGAGGCCGCCTCGGCCTCTGAGCTATTCCAGAAGTAGTGAG
GAGGCTTTTTTGGAGGCCTAGGGACGTACCCAATTCGCCCTATAGTGAGTCGTATTACGCGCGCTCACTG
GCCGTCGTTTTACAACGTCGTGACTGGGAAAACCCTGGCGTTACCCAACTTAATCGCCTTGCAGCACATC
CCCCTTTCGCCAGCTGGCGTAATAGCGAAGAGGCCCGCACCGATCGCCCTTCCCAACAGTTGCGCAGCCT
GAATGGCGAATGGG
[124 nt withheld, positions 8975-9098]
C
[91 nt withheld, positions 9100-9190]
A
[49 nt withheld, positions 9192-9240]
CCTTTGACGTTGGAGTCCACGTTCTTT
[37 nt withheld, positions 9268-9304]
ACCCTATCTCGGTCTATTCTTTTGATTTATAAGGGATTTTGCCGATTTCGGCCTATTGGTTAAAAAATGA
GCTGATTTAACAAAAATTTAACGCGAATTTTAACAAAATATTAACGCTTACAATTTAGGTGGCACTTTTC
GGGGAAATGTGCGCGGAACCCCTATTTGTTTATTTTTCTAAATACATTCAAATATGTATCCGCTCATGAG
ACAATAACCCTGATAAATGCTTCAATAATATTGAAAAAGGAAGAGTATGAGTATTCAACATTTCCGTGTC
GCCCTTATTCCCTTTTTTGCGGCATTTTGCCTTCCTGTTTTTGCTCACCCAGAAACGCTGGTGAAAGTAA
AAGATGCTGAAGATCAGTTGGGTGCACGAGTGGGTTACATCGAACTGGATCTCAACAGCGGTAAGATCCT
TGAGAGTTTTCGCCCCGAAGAACGTTTTCCAATGATGAGCACTTTTAAAGTTCTGCTATGTGGCGCGGTA
TTATCCCGTATTGACGCCGGGCAAGAGCAACTCGGTCGCCGCATACACTATTCTCAGAATGACTTGGTTG
AGTACTCACCAGTCACAGAAAAGCATCTTACGGATGGCATGACAGTAAGAGAATTATGCAGTGCTGCCAT
AACCATGAGTGATAACACTGCGGCCAACTTACTTCTGACAACGATCGGAGGACCGAAGGAGCTAACCGCT
TTTTTGCACAACATGGGGGATCATGTAACTCGCCTTGATCGTTGGGAACCGGAGCTGAATGAAGCCATAC
CAAACGACGAGCGTGACACCACGATGCCTGTAGCAATGGCAACAACGTTGCGCAAACTATTAACTGGCGA
ACTACTTACTCTAGCTTCCCGGCAACAATTAATAGACTGGATGGAGGCGGATAAAGTTGCAGGACCACTT
CTGCGCTCGGCCCTTCCGGCTGGCTGGTTTATTGCTGATAAATCTGGAGCCGGTGAGCGTGGGTCTCGCG
GTATCATTGCAGCACTGGGGCCAGATGGTAAGCCCTCCCGTATCGTAGTTATCTACACGACGGGGAGTCA
GGCAACTATGGATGAACGAAATAGACAGATCGCTGAGATAGGTGCCTCACTGATTAAGCATTGGTAACTG
TCAGACCAAGTTTACTCATATATACTTTAGATTGATTTAAAACTTCATTTTTAATTTAAAAGGATCTAGG
TGAAGATCCTTTTTGATAATCTCATGACCAAAATCCCTTAACGTGAGTTTTCGTTCCACTGAGCGTCAGA
CCCCGTAGAAAAGATCAAAGGATCTTCTTGAGATCCTTTTTTTCTGCGCGTAATCTGCTGCTTGCAAACA
AAAAAACCACCGCTACCAGCGGTGGTTTGTTTGCCGGATCAAGAGCTACCAACTCTTTTTCCGAAGGTAA
CTGGCTTCAGCAGAGCGCAGATACCAAATACTGTTCTTCTAGTGTAGCCGTAGTTAGGCCACCACTTCAA
GAACTCTGTAGCACCGCCTACATACCTCGCTCTGCTAATCCTGTTACCAGTGGCTGCTGCCAGTGGCGAT
AAGTCGTGTCTTACCGGGTTGGACTCAAGACGATAGTTACCGGATAAGGCGCAGCGGTCGGGCTGAACGG
GGGGTTCGTGCACACAGCCCAGCTTGGAGCGAACGACCTACACCGAACTGAGATACCTACAGCGTGAGCT
ATGAGAAAGCGCCACGCTTCCCGAAGGGAGAAAGGCGGACAGGTATCCGGTAAGCGGCAGGGTCGGAACA
GGAGAGCGCACGAGGGAGCTTCCAGGGGGAAACGCCTGGTATCTTTATAGTCCTGTCGGGTTTCGCCACC
TCTGACTTGAGCGTCGATTTTTGTGATGCTCGTCAGGGGGGCGGAGCCTATGGAAAAACGCCAGCAACGC
GGCCTTTTTACGGTTCCTGGCCTTTTGCTGGCCTTTTGCTCACATGTTCTTTCCTGCGTTATCCCCTGAT
TCTGTGGATAACCGTATTACCGCCTTTGAGTGAGCTGATACCGCTCGCCGCAGCCGAACGACCGAGCGCN
NNGAGTCAGTGAGCGAGGAAGCGGAAGAGCGCCCAATACGCAAACCGCCTCTCCCCGCGCGTTGGCCGAT
TCATTAATGCAGCTGGCACGACAGGTTTCCCGACTGGAAAGCGGGCAGTGAGCGCAACGCAAT
Features (pLannotate 1.2.2; 28 found; start..end, strand, type, name):
      1..22      +  protein_bind   CAP binding site: CAP binding activates transcription in the presence of cAMP. E. coli catabolite activator protein
     37..67      +  promoter       lac promoter: promoter for the E. coli lac operon
     71..93      +  protein_bind   lac operator (fragment): The lac repressor binds to the lac operator to inhibit transcription in E. coli. This inhibition can be relieved by adding lactose or isopropyl-β-D-thiogalactopyranoside (IPTG). lac repressor encoded by lacI
    136..154     +  promoter       T3 promoter: promoter for bacteriophage T3 RNA polymerase
    182..408     +  promoter       RSV promoter: Rous sarcoma virus enhancer/promoter
    409..589     +  LTR            5' LTR (truncated): truncated 5' long terminal repeat (LTR) from HIV-1
    636..761     +  misc_feature   HIV-1 Ψ: packaging signal of human immunodeficiency virus type 1
    745..1108    +  CDS            HIV-1 gag (fragment): gag protein from human immunodeficiency virus 1; gag
   1254..1487    +  misc_feature   RRE: The Rev response element (RRE) of HIV-1 allows for Rev-dependent mRNA export from the nucleus to the cytoplasm.
   1864..1890    +  CDS            Rev (fragment): human immunodeficiency virus 1 (HIV-1) Rev protein; rev; enhances nuclear export of unspliced and incompletely spliced viral mRNAs
   1900..2017    +  misc_feature   cPPT/CTS: central polypurine tract and central termination sequence of HIV-1
   2086..2297    +  promoter       EF-1α core promoter: core promoter for human elongation factor EF-1α
   2401..4002    +  CDS            Cas9(N): N-terminal portion of Streptococcus pyogenes Cas9 (Zetsche et al., 2015)
   4003..6501    +  CDS            Cas9(C): C-terminal portion of Streptococcus pyogenes Cas9 (Zetsche et al., 2015)
   6622..7425    +  CDS            NGFR (fragment): TNR16_HUMAN - Also known as TNFRSF16. Experimental evidence at protein level: Swiss-Prot protein existence level 1. Low affinity receptor which can bind to NGF, BDNF, NTF3, and NTF4. Forms a heterodimeric receptor with SORCS2 that binds the precursor forms of NGF, BDNF and NTF3 with high affinity, and has much lower affinity for mature NGF and BDNF (PubMed:24908487). Plays an important role in differentiation and survival of specific neuronal populations during development (By similarity). Can mediate cell survival as well as cell death of neural cells. Plays a role in the inactivation of RHOA
   7452..7469    +  misc_feature   MCS (fragment): pUC18/19 multiple cloning site
   7501..8089    +  misc_feature   WPRE: woodchuck hepatitis virus posttranscriptional regulatory element
   8140..8159    +  misc_feature   cPPT/CTS (fragment): central polypurine tract and central termination sequence of HIV-1
   8161..8394    +  LTR            3' LTR (ΔU3): self-inactivating 3' long terminal repeat (LTR) from HIV-1
   8472..8593    +  polyA_signal   SV40 poly(A) signal: SV40 polyadenylation signal
   8633..8768    +  rep_origin     SV40 ori: SV40 origin of replication
   8789..8807    -  promoter       T7 promoter: promoter for bacteriophage T7 RNA polymerase
   8815..8970    +  CDS            lacZα (fragment): LacZα fragment of β-galactosidase; lacZ fragment
   8975..9403    +  rep_origin     f1 ori (sequence partly withheld): f1 bacteriophage origin of replication; arrow indicates direction of (+) strand synthesis
   9456..9560    +  promoter       AmpR promoter: bla
   9561..10421   +  CDS            AmpR: β-lactamase; bla; confers resistance to ampicillin, carbenicillin, and related antibiotics
  10592..11180   +  rep_origin     ori: high-copy-number ColE1/pMB1/pBR322/pUC origin of replication
  11363..11455   +  CDS            lacI (fragment): lac repressor; lacI; The lac repressor binds to the lac operator to inhibit transcription in E. coli. This inhibition can be relieved by adding lactose or isopropyl-β-D-thiogalactopyranoside (IPTG).
