[The description below was written by a language model from this plasmid's Addgene catalogue record and pLannotate feature annotations shown in this document.]
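Description:
Cas9 NGFR is a lentiviral transfer plasmid of about 11.5 kb for expressing Streptococcus pyogenes Cas9 in mammalian cells together with an NGFR marker. According to the record it was derived from an earlier lentiviral Cas9 vector by replacing the puromycin resistance gene with NGFR. In bacteria it is maintained through a high-copy ColE1/pUC-type origin and selected with ampicillin via the β-lactamase gene. The backbone also carries an f1 origin, an SV40 origin, and remnants of lac, T3 and T7 cloning-vector elements.

The viral portion has a third-generation, self-inactivating layout. An RSV promoter drives a truncated HIV-1 5' LTR, followed by the Ψ packaging signal with a partial gag sequence, the Rev response element for Rev-dependent nuclear export of the genomic RNA, and the cPPT/CTS. A ΔU3 3' LTR and an SV40 polyadenylation signal close the unit.

Within it, an EF-1α core promoter precedes the Cas9 coding sequence, which is annotated as contiguous N- and C-terminal portions that together form the full-length nuclease. Shortly downstream lies a fragment of human NGFR (TNFRSF16), then a WPRE, which enhances transcript stability and expression. No separate promoter is annotated for NGFR, which suggests co-expression from the same transcript, but the short element linking Cas9 and NGFR is not annotated, so the coupling mechanism is not stated. The annotation of NGFR as a fragment is consistent with the truncated forms commonly used as surface markers, though the record does not say so.

The construct is suited to generating Cas9-expressing cells by lentiviral transduction. Transduced cells can be identified or enriched by the NGFR marker rather than by drug selection. No guide RNA cassette is annotated, so guides would have to be supplied separately.
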