Addgene plasmid #155279: Cas9 NGFR
Purpose: Lentiviral Cas9 expression with NGFR marker
Depositing lab: Martin Carroll. Depositing organization: University of Pennsylvania.
Backbone
  Vector backbone: Addgene #108100
  Modifications to backbone: Addgene #108100 with puromycin replaced with NGFR
  Vector type: Mammalian Expression
Growth in bacteria
  Bacterial resistance: Ampicillin, 100 μg/mL
  Growth temperature: 37°C
  Growth strain: NEB Stable
  Copy number: High Copy
Gene/Insert
  Gene/Insert name: spCas9
Terms and licenses: Academic/Nonprofit Terms; Industry Terms: Not Available to Industry
How to cite: Cas9 NGFR was a gift from Martin Carroll (Addgene plasmid # 155279 ; http://n2t.net/addgene:155279 ; RRID:Addgene_155279)
